>Addgene plasmid #32170 | LHP599 - pACT2-Ub | addgene partial sequence | sequence record 38052 | Gal4-AD 5'-AATACCACTACAATGGAT-3'
CCCCACCAAACCCAAAAAAAGAGATCTCTATGGCTTACCCATACGATGTTCCAGATTACGCTAGCTTGGG
TGGTCATATGGCCATGGCCATGCAGATCTTCGTCAAGACGTTAACCGGTAAAACCATAACTCTAGAAGTT
GAATCTTCCGATACCATCGACAACGTTAAGTCGAAAATTCAAGACAAGGAAGGCATTCCACCTGATCAAC
AAAGATTGATCTTTGCCGGTAAGCAGCTCGAGGACGGTAGAACGCTGTCTGATTACAACATTCAGAAGGA
GTCGACCTTACATCTTGTCTTAAGACTAAGAGGTGGTTGAGGATCCGTTTTATCAGTTGCCCACACCTAC
GAGTTCAAAAAAGAATTCGAGCTCGAGAGATCTATGAATCGTAGATACTGAAAAACCCCGCAAGTTCACT
TCAACTGTGCATCGTGCACCATCTCAATTTCTTTCATTTATACATCGTTTTGCCTTCTTTTATGTAACTA
TACTCCTCTAAGTTTCAATCTTGGCCATGTAACCTCTGATCTATAGAATTTTTTAAATGACTAGAATTAA
TGCCCATCTTTTTTTTGGACCTAAATTCTTCATGAAAATATATTACGAGGGCTTATTCAGAAGCTTTGGA
CTTCTTCGCCAGAGGTTTGGTCAAGTCTCCAATCAAGGTTGTCGGCTTGTCTACCTTGCCAGAAATTTAC
GAAAAGATGGAAAAGGGTCAAATCGTTGGTAGATACGTTGTTGACACTTCTAAATAAGCGAATTTCTTAT
GATTTATGATTTTATATAATAGTATAAAAA
