[The description below was written by a language model from this plasmid's Addgene catalogue record.]
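Description:
LHP599 - pACT2-Ub is a yeast expression plasmid built on pACT2 AD, a now-discontinued commercial vector of about 8.1 kb (without insert). pACT2 is generally known as the "prey" vector of GAL4-based yeast two-hybrid systems. It is a shuttle plasmid: in E. coli it is maintained at high copy under ampicillin selection, and in yeast it is selected through the LEU2 auxotrophic marker, which restores growth of leu2 strains on medium lacking leucine. The record does not list the origins of replication, the promoter or any other regulatory elements, and no feature table is available to confirm them.

The insert field of the catalogue entry is essentially empty, giving no gene name, species or size. The "Ub" in the plasmid name suggests a ubiquitin coding sequence, but this is an inference from the name only. The insert was placed by restriction cloning between NcoI at the 5′ end and EcoRI at the 3′ end, and both sites were kept intact. A GAL4 activation-domain primer is listed for sequencing from the 5′ side, which fits the usual pACT2 arrangement in which the cloned sequence sits downstream of the GAL4 activation domain and is expressed as a fusion to it.

Such a construct would typically be co-expressed in a reporter yeast strain with a GAL4 DNA-binding-domain "bait" fusion. Interaction between the two proteins reconstitutes a functional transcriptional activator and turns on the reporter genes. If the insert is indeed ubiquitin, the plasmid would suit testing or screening for ubiquitin-binding proteins, though the record does not state an intended purpose.
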