Addgene plasmid #32170: LHP599 - pACT2-Ub
Depositing lab: Linda Hicke. Depositing organization: Northwestern University.
Backbone
  Vector backbone: pACT2 AD
  Backbone manufacturer: Clontech - Discontinued
  Backbone size w/o insert (bp): 8100
  Vector type: Yeast Expression
  Selectable markers: LEU2
Growth in bacteria
  Bacterial resistance: Ampicillin, 100 μg/mL
  Growth temperature: 37°C
  Growth strain: DH5alpha
  Copy number: High Copy
Gene/Insert
  Cloning method: Restriction Enzyme; 5′ cloning site NcoI (not destroyed); 3′ cloning site EcoRI (not destroyed)
  Sequencing primers: 5′ Gal4_AD_primer
Terms and licenses: Academic/Nonprofit Terms; Industry Terms: Not Available to Industry
How to cite: LHP599 - pACT2-Ub was a gift from Linda Hicke (Addgene plasmid # 32170 ; http://n2t.net/addgene:32170 ; RRID:Addgene_32170)
